Addgene plasmid #62690: pATM (pKD-G11)
Purpose: Mammalian expression of amiR-eGFP with a tdTomato gene from the broadly active CAG promoter/enhancer
Depositing lab: Masato Ohtsuka. Depositing organization: Tokai University. Publication: Assessment of Artificial MiRNA Architectures for Higher Knockdown Efficiencies without the Undesired Effects in Mice. Miura H, Inoko H, Tanaka M, Nakaoka H, Kimura M, Gurumurthy CB, Sato M, Ohtsuka M. PLoS One. 2015 Aug 18;10(8):e0135919. doi: 10.1371/journal.pone.0135919. eCollection 2015. PubMed 26285215.
Backbone
  Vector backbone: pUC119
  Total vector size (bp): 7830
  Vector type: Mammalian Expression, RNAi
Growth in bacteria
  Bacterial resistance: Ampicillin, 100 μg/mL
  Growth temperature: 37°C
  Growth strain: DH5alpha
  Copy number: High Copy
Gene/Insert
  Gene/Insert name: amiR-eGFP123/amiR-eGFP419/tdTomato
  gRNA/shRNA sequence: ATGAACTTCAGGGTCAGCTTG/TGTAGTTGTACTCCAGCTTGT
Terms and licenses: Academic/Nonprofit Terms; Industry Terms: Not Available to Industry
How to cite: pATM (pKD-G11) was a gift from Masato Ohtsuka (Addgene plasmid # 62690 ; http://n2t.net/addgene:62690 ; RRID:Addgene_62690)
