[The description below was written by a language model from this plasmid's Addgene catalogue record and pLannotate feature annotations shown in this document.]
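Description:
pATM (pKD-G11) is a 7,830 bp mammalian expression and RNAi plasmid built on the pUC119 phagemid backbone. It is propagated in E. coli at high copy from the ColE1/pUC-type origin and selected with ampicillin through the β-lactamase (AmpR) gene. An M13 phage origin inherited from the backbone would allow single-stranded DNA production. Remnants of the lac promoter/operator, lacZα and the pUC cloning site flank the inserted cassette.

The payload is a single transcription unit driven by the CAG promoter/enhancer, annotated here as the CMV immediate-early enhancer, the chicken β-actin promoter and the chimeric β-actin/β-globin intron. The feature table shows this intron split into two fragments, and between them sit two tandem artificial microRNA units. Each unit is framed by 5' and 3' flanking sequences from mouse miR-155. These correspond to amiR-eGFP123 and amiR-eGFP419. The short antisense matches that the annotation software labels as rsEGFP2 and mVenus fragments are best read as the eGFP-targeting guide sequences, not as coding regions. Placing the amiRNAs within the intron means they can be processed from the spliced-out RNA. The mature transcript encodes tdTomato, which lies downstream and is followed by rabbit β-globin intron/exon sequence and the β-globin polyadenylation signal.

Red fluorescence therefore marks cells expressing the cassette, while the two amiRNAs knock down eGFP. The associated work compared artificial miRNA architectures for knockdown efficiency and unwanted effects in mice, so this plasmid appears to be one of those test configurations.
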