Features (pLannotate 1.2.2; 27 found; start..end, strand, type, name):
      2..94      +  CDS            lacI (fragment): lac repressor; lacI; The lac repressor binds to the lac operator to inhibit transcription in E. coli. This inhibition can be relieved by adding lactose or isopropyl-β-D-thiogalactopyranoside (IPTG).
    107..128     +  protein_bind   CAP binding site: CAP binding activates transcription in the presence of cAMP. E. coli catabolite activator protein
    143..173     +  promoter       lac promoter: promoter for the E. coli lac operon
    181..197     +  protein_bind   lac operator: The lac repressor binds to the lac operator to inhibit transcription in E. coli. This inhibition can be relieved by adding lactose or isopropyl-β-D-thiogalactopyranoside (IPTG). lac repressor encoded by lacI
    234..262     -  misc_feature   MCS (fragment): pUC18/19 multiple cloning site
    320..623     +  enhancer       CMV enhancer: human cytomegalovirus immediate early enhancer
    625..900     +  promoter       chicken β-actin promoter: No description available
    901..1254    +  intron         chimeric intron (fragment): chimera between introns from chicken β-actin and rabbit β-globin
   1277..1303    +  ncRNA          5' miR-155: sequence upstream of the precursor of mouse miR-155 microRNA (Uva et al., 2013) miRNA
   1304..1325    -  CDS            rsEGFP2 (fragment): reversibly and rapidly switchable enhanced green fluorescent protein (Grotjohann et al., 2012) mammalian codon-optimized
   1367..1408    +  ncRNA          3' miR-155: sequence downstream of the precursor of mouse miR-155 microRNA (Uva et al., 2013) miRNA
   1415..1441    +  ncRNA          5' miR-155: sequence upstream of the precursor of mouse miR-155 microRNA (Uva et al., 2013) miRNA
   1443..1464    -  CDS            VN155(I152L) (fragment): improved N-terminal fragment of mVenus for use in bimolecular fluorescence complementation (BiFC) (Kodama and Hu, 2010)
   1505..1546    +  ncRNA          3' miR-155: sequence downstream of the precursor of mouse miR-155 microRNA (Uva et al., 2013) miRNA
   1580..2241    +  intron         chimeric intron (fragment): chimera between introns from chicken β-actin and rabbit β-globin
   2315..3742    +  CDS            tdTomato: tdTomato is a basic (constitutively fluorescent) orange fluorescent protein published in 2004, derived from Discosoma sp.. It is reported to be a somewhat slowly-maturing tandem dimer with low acid sensitivity.
   3779..4351    +  intron         β-globin intron: intron from rabbit β-globin gene
   4355..4477    +  CDS            HBB: HBB_COLGU - Experimental evidence at transcript level: Swiss-Prot protein existence level 2. Involved in oxygen transport from the lung to the various peripheral tissues. From Colobus guereza (Mantled guereza) (Eastern black-and-white colobus monkey).
   4548..4603    +  polyA_signal   β-globin poly(A) signal: rabbit β-globin polyadenylation signal (Gil and Proudfoot, 1987)
   4955..5112    +  CDS            lacZα (fragment): LacZα fragment of β-galactosidase; lacZ fragment
   5118..5169    -  misc_feature   bom (fragment): basis of mobility region from pBR322
   5188..5568    +  rep_origin     M13 ori (sequence partly withheld): M13 bacteriophage origin of replication; arrow indicates direction of (+) strand synthesis
   5644..5693    -  misc_feature   bom (fragment): basis of mobility region from pBR322
   5795..5830    -  CDS            rop (fragment): Rop protein, which maintains plasmids at low copy number; rop
   5925..6029    +  promoter       AmpR promoter: bla
   6030..6890    +  CDS            AmpR: β-lactamase; bla; confers resistance to ampicillin, carbenicillin, and related antibiotics
   7061..7649    +  rep_origin     ori: high-copy-number ColE1/pMB1/pBR322/pUC origin of replication
>Addgene plasmid #62690 | pATM (pKD-G11) | depositor full sequence | sequence record 115783 | pATM (pKD-G11) sequence 7830 bps
AGCGCCCAATACGCAAACCGCCTCTCCCCGCGCGTTGGCCGATTCATTAATGCAGCTGGCACGACAGGTT
TCCCGACTGGAAAGCGGGCAGTGAGCGCAACGCAATTAATGTGAGTTAGCTCACTCATTAGGCACCCCAG
GCTTTACACTTTATGCTTCCGGCTCGTATGTTGTGTGGAATTGTGAGCGGATAACAATTTCACACAGGAA
ACAGCTATGACCATGATTACGCCAAGCTTGCATGCCTGCAGGTCGACTCTAGTTATTAATAGTAATCAAT
TACGGGGTCATTAGTTCATAGCCCATATATGGAGTTCCGCGTTACATAACTTACGGTAAATGGCCCGCCT
GGCTGACCGCCCAACGACCCCCGCCCATTGACGTCAATAATGACGTATGTTCCCATAGTAACGCCAATAG
GGACTTTCCATTGACGTCAATGGGTGGAGTATTTACGGTAAACTGCCCACTTGGCAGTACATCAAGTGTA
TCATATGCCAAGTACGCCCCCTATTGACGTCAATGACGGTAAATGGCCCGCCTGGCATTATGCCCAGTAC
ATGACCTTATGGGACTTTCCTACTTGGCAGTACATCTACGTATTAGTCATCGCTATTACCATGGTCGAGG
TGAGCCCCACGTTCTGCTTCACTCTCCCCATCTCCCCCCCCTCCCCACCCCCAATTTTGTATTTATTTAT
TTTTTAATTATTTTGTGCAGCGATGGGGGCGGGGGGGGGGGGGGCGCGCGCCAGGCGGGGCGGGGCGGGG
CGAGGGGCGGGGCGGGGCGAGGCGGAGAGGTGCGGCGGCAGCCAATCAGAGCGGCGCGCTCCGAAAGTTT
CCTTTTATGGCGAGGCGGCGGCGGCGGCGGCCCTATAAAAAGCGAAGCGCGCGGCGGGCGGGAGTCGCTG
CGTTGCCTTCGCCCCGTGCCCCGCTCCGCGCCGCCTCGCGCCGCCCGCCCCGGCTCTGACTGACCGCGTT
ACTCCCACAGGTGAGCGGGCGGGACGGCCCTTCTCCTCCGGGCTGTAATTAGCGCTTGGTTTAATGACGG
CTCGTTTCTTTTCTGTGGCTGCGTGAAAGCCTTAAAGGGCTCCGGGAGGGCCCTTTGTGCGGGGGGGAGC
GGCTCGGGGGGTGCGTGCGTGTGTGTGTGCGTGGGGAGCGCCGCGTGCGGCCCGCGCTGCCCGGCGGCTG
TGAGCGCTGCGGGCGCGGCGCGGGGCTTTGTGCGCTCCGCGTGTGCGCGAGGGGAGCGCGGCCGCTAGTG
AGTCGACCAGTGGATCCTGGAGGCTTGCTGAAGGCTGTATGCTGATGAACTTCAGGGTCAGCTTGGTTTT
GGCCACTGACTGACCAAGCTGACTGAAGTTCATCAGGACACAAGGCCTGTTACTAGCACTCACATGGAAC
AAATGGCCCAGATCCTGGAGGCTTGCTGAAGGCTGTATGCTGTGTAGTTGTACTCCAGCTTGTGTTTTGG
CCACTGACTGACACAAGCTGGTACAACTACACAGGACACAAGGCCTGTTACTAGCACTCACATGGAACAA
ATGGCCCAGATCTGGCCGCACTCGAGATATCTAGACCCAGCGGCCGGGGGCGGTGCCCCGCGGTGCGGGG
GGGCTGCGAGGGGAACAAAGGCTGCGTGCGGGGTGTGTGCGTGGGGGGGTGAGCAGGGGGTGTGGGCGCG
GCGGTCGGGCTGTAACCCCCCCCTGCACCCCCCTCCCCGAGTTGCTGAGCACGGCCCGGCTTCGGGTGCG
GGGCTCCGTGCGGGGCGTGGCGCGGGGCTCGCCGTGCCGGGCGGGGGGTGGCGGCAGGTGGGGGTGCCGG
GCGGGGCGGGGCCGCCTCGGGCCGGGGAGGGCTCGGGGGAGGGGCGCGGCGGCCCCGGAGCGCCGGCGGC
TGTCGAGGCGCGGCGAGCCGCAGCCATTGCCTTTTATGGTAATCGTGCGAGAGGGCGCAGGGACTTCCTT
TGTCCCAAATCTGGCGGAGCCGAAATCTGGGAGGCGCCGCCGCACCCCCTCTAGCGGGCGCGGGCGAAGC
GGTGCGGCGCCGGCAGGAAGGAAATGGGCGGGGAGGGCCTTCGTGCGTCGCCGCGCCGCCGTCCCCTTCT
CCATCTCCAGCCTCGGGGCTGCCGCAGGGGGACGGCTGCCTTCGGGGGGGACGGGGCAGGGCGGGGTTCG
GCTTCTGGCGTGTGACCGGCGGCTCTAGAGCCTCTGCTAACCATGTTCATGCCTTCTTCTTTTTCCTACA
GCTCCTGGGCAACGTGCTGGTTATTGTGCTGTCTCATCATTTTGGCAAAGAATTGGGATCCACCGGTCGC
CACCATGGTGAGCAAGGGCGAGGAGGTCATCAAAGAGTTCATGCGCTTCAAGGTGCGCATGGAGGGCTCC
ATGAACGGCCACGAGTTCGAGATCGAGGGCGAGGGCGAGGGCCGCCCCTACGAGGGCACCCAGACCGCCA
AGCTGAAGGTGACCAAGGGCGGCCCCCTGCCCTTCGCCTGGGACATCCTGTCCCCCCAGTTCATGTACGG
CTCCAAGGCGTACGTGAAGCACCCCGCCGACATCCCCGATTACAAGAAGCTGTCCTTCCCCGAGGGCTTC
AAGTGGGAGCGCGTGATGAACTTCGAGGACGGCGGTCTGGTGACCGTGACCCAGGACTCCTCCCTGCAGG
ACGGCACGCTGATCTACAAGGTGAAGATGCGCGGCACCAACTTCCCCCCCGACGGCCCCGTAATGCAGAA
GAAGACCATGGGCTGGGAGGCCTCCACCGAGCGCCTGTACCCCCGCGACGGCGTGCTGAAGGGCGAGATC
CACCAGGCCCTGAAGCTGAAGGACGGCGGCCACTACCTGGTGGAGTTCAAGACCATCTACATGGCCAAGA
AGCCCGTGCAACTGCCCGGCTACTACTACGTGGACACCAAGCTGGACATCACCTCCCACAACGAGGACTA
CACCATCGTGGAACAGTACGAGCGCTCCGAGGGCCGCCACCACCTGTTCCTGGGGCATGGCACCGGCAGC
ACCGGCAGCGGCAGCTCCGGCACCGCCTCCTCCGAGGACAACAACATGGCCGTCATCAAAGAGTTCATGC
GCTTCAAGGTGCGCATGGAGGGCTCCATGAACGGCCACGAGTTCGAGATCGAGGGCGAGGGCGAGGGCCG
CCCCTACGAGGGCACCCAGACCGCCAAGCTGAAGGTGACCAAGGGCGGCCCCCTGCCCTTCGCCTGGGAC
ATCCTGTCCCCCCAGTTCATGTACGGCTCCAAGGCGTACGTGAAGCACCCCGCCGACATCCCCGATTACA
AGAAGCTGTCCTTCCCCGAGGGCTTCAAGTGGGAGCGCGTGATGAACTTCGAGGACGGCGGTCTGGTGAC
CGTGACCCAGGACTCCTCCCTGCAGGACGGCACGCTGATCTACAAGGTGAAGATGCGCGGCACCAACTTC
CCCCCCGACGGCCCCGTAATGCAGAAGAAGACCATGGGCTGGGAGGCCTCCACCGAGCGCCTGTACCCCC
GCGACGGCGTGCTGAAGGGCGAGATCCACCAGGCCCTGAAGCTGAAGGACGGCGGCCACTACCTGGTGGA
GTTCAAGACCATCTACATGGCCAAGAAGCCCGTGCAACTGCCCGGCTACTACTACGTGGACACCAAGCTG
GACATCACCTCCCACAACGAGGACTACACCATCGTGGAACAGTACGAGCGCTCCGAGGGCCGCCACCACC
TGTTCCTGTACGGCATGGACGAGCTGTACAAGTAAAGTCTAGATTCGAAGGATCCTGAGAACTTCAGGGT
GAGTTTGGGGACCCTTGATTGTTCTTTCTTTTTCGCTATTGTAAAATTCATGTTATATGGAGGGGGCAAA
GTTTTCAGGGTGTTGTTTAGAATGGGAAGATGTCCCTTGTATCACCATGGACCCTCATGATAATTTTGTT
TCTTTCACTTTCTACTCTGTTGACAACCATTGTCTCCTCTTATTTTCTTTTCATTTTCTGTAACTTTTTC
GTTAAACTTTAGCTTGCATTTGTAACGAATTTTTAAATTCACTTTTGTTTATTTGTCAGATTGTAAGTAC
TTTCTCTAATCACTTTTTTTTCAAGGCAATCAGGGTATATTATATTGTACTTCAGCACAGTTTTAGAGAA
CAATTGTTATAATTAAATGATAAGGTAGAATATTTCTGCATATAAATTCTGGCTGGCGTGGAAATATTCT
TATTGGTAGAAACAACTACATCCTGGTCATCATCCTGCCTTTCTCTTTATGGTTACAATGATATACACTG
TTTGAGATGAGGATAAAATACTCTGAGTCCAAACCGGGCCCCTCTGCTAACCATGTTCATGCCTTCTTCT
TTTTCCTACAGCTCCTGGGCAACGTGCTGGTTGTTGTGCTGTCTCATCATTTTGGCAAAGAATTCACTCC
TCAGGTGCAGGCTGCCTATCAGAAGGTGGTGGCTGGTGTGGCCAATGCCCTGGCTCACAAATACCACTGA
GATCTTTTTCCCTCTGCCAAAAATTATGGGGACATCATGAAGCCCCTTGAGCATCTGACTTCTGGCTAAT
AAAGGAAATTTATTTTCATTGCAATAGTGTGTTGGAATTTTTTGTGTCTCTCACTCGGAAGGACATATGG
GAGGGCAAATCATTTAAAACATCAGAATGAGTATTTGGTTTAGAGTTTGGCAACATATGCCATATGCTGG
CTGCCATGAACAAAGGTGGCTATAAAGAGGTCATCAGTATATGAAACAGCCCCCTGCTGTCCATTCCTTA
TTCCATAGAAAAGCCTTGACTTGAGGTTAGATTTTTTTTATATTTTGTTTTGTGTTATTTTTTTCTTTAA
CATCCCTAAAATTTTCCTTACATGTTTTACTAGCCAGATTTTTCCTCCTCTCCTGACTACTCCCAGTCAT
AGCTGTCCCTCTTCTCTTATGGAGATCCCTCGAGGCTAGCGGTACCGAGCTCGAATTCACTGGCCGTCGT
TTTACAACGTCGTGACTGGGAAAACCCTGGCGTTACCCAACTTAATCGCCTTGCAGCACATCCCCCTTTC
GCCAGCTGGCGTAATAGCGAAGAGGCCCGCACCGATCGCCCTTCCCAACAGTTGCGCAGCCTGAATGGCG
AATGGCGCCTGATGCGGTATTTTCTCCTTACGCATCTGTGCGGTATTTCACACCGCATA
[142 nt withheld, positions 5170-5311]
C
[141 nt withheld, positions 5313-5453]
CCTTTGACGTTGGAGTCCACGTTCTTT
[37 nt withheld, positions 5481-5517]
ACCCTATCTCGGGCTATTCTTTTGATTTATAAGGGATTTTGCCGATTTCGGCCTATTGGTTAAAAAATGA
GCTGATTTAACAAAAATTTAACGCGAATTTTAACAAAATATTAACGTTTACAATTTTATGGTGCACTCTC
AGTACAATCTGCTCTGATGCCGCATAGTTAAGCCAGCCCCGACACCCGCCAACACCCGCTGACGCGCCCT
GACGGGCTTGTCTGCTCCCGGCATCCGCTTACAGACAAGCTGTGACCGTCTCCGGGAGCTGCATGTGTCA
GAGGTTTTCACCGTCATCACCGAAACGCGCGAGACGAAAGGGCCTCGTGATACGCCTATTTTTATAGGTT
AATGTCATGATAATAATGGTTTCTTAGACGTCAGGTGGCACTTTTCGGGGAAATGTGCGCGGAACCCCTA
TTTGTTTATTTTTCTAAATACATTCAAATATGTATCCGCTCATGAGACAATAACCCTGATAAATGCTTCA
ATAATATTGAAAAAGGAAGAGTATGAGTATTCAACATTTCCGTGTCGCCCTTATTCCCTTTTTTGCGGCA
TTTTGCCTTCCTGTTTTTGCTCACCCAGAAACGCTGGTGAAAGTAAAAGATGCTGAAGATCAGTTGGGTG
CACGAGTGGGTTACATCGAACTGGATCTCAACAGCGGTAAGATCCTTGAGAGTTTTCGCCCCGAAGAACG
TTTTCCAATGATGAGCACTTTTAAAGTTCTGCTATGTGGCGCGGTATTATCCCGTATTGACGCCGGGCAA
GAGCAACTCGGTCGCCGCATACACTATTCTCAGAATGACTTGGTTGAGTACTCACCAGTCACAGAAAAGC
ATCTTACGGATGGCATGACAGTAAGAGAATTATGCAGTGCTGCCATAACCATGAGTGATAACACTGCGGC
CAACTTACTTCTGACAACGATCGGAGGACCGAAGGAGCTAACCGCTTTTTTGCACAACATGGGGGATCAT
GTAACTCGCCTTGATCGTTGGGAACCGGAGCTGAATGAAGCCATACCAAACGACGAGCGTGACACCACGA
TGCCTGTAGCAATGGCAACAACGTTGCGCAAACTATTAACTGGCGAACTACTTACTCTAGCTTCCCGGCA
ACAATTAATAGACTGGATGGAGGCGGATAAAGTTGCAGGACCACTTCTGCGCTCGGCCCTTCCGGCTGGC
TGGTTTATTGCTGATAAATCTGGAGCCGGTGAGCGTGGGTCTCGCGGTATCATTGCAGCACTGGGGCCAG
ATGGTAAGCCCTCCCGTATCGTAGTTATCTACACGACGGGGAGTCAGGCAACTATGGATGAACGAAATAG
ACAGATCGCTGAGATAGGTGCCTCACTGATTAAGCATTGGTAACTGTCAGACCAAGTTTACTCATATATA
CTTTAGATTGATTTAAAACTTCATTTTTAATTTAAAAGGATCTAGGTGAAGATCCTTTTTGATAATCTCA
TGACCAAAATCCCTTAACGTGAGTTTTCGTTCCACTGAGCGTCAGACCCCGTAGAAAAGATCAAAGGATC
TTCTTGAGATCCTTTTTTTCTGCGCGTAATCTGCTGCTTGCAAACAAAAAAACCACCGCTACCAGCGGTG
GTTTGTTTGCCGGATCAAGAGCTACCAACTCTTTTTCCGAAGGTAACTGGCTTCAGCAGAGCGCAGATAC
CAAATACTGTCCTTCTAGTGTAGCCGTAGTTAGGCCACCACTTCAAGAACTCTGTAGCACCGCCTACATA
CCTCGCTCTGCTAATCCTGTTACCAGTGGCTGCTGCCAGTGGCGATAAGTCGTGTCTTACCGGGTTGGAC
TCAAGACGATAGTTACCGGATAAGGCGCAGCGGTCGGGCTGAACGGGGGGTTCGTGCACACAGCCCAGCT
TGGAGCGAACGACCTACACCGAACTGAGATACCTACAGCGTGAGCTATGAGAAAGCGCCACGCTTCCCGA
AGGGAGAAAGGCGGACAGGTATCCGGTAAGCGGCAGGGTCGGAACAGGAGAGCGCACGAGGGAGCTTCCA
GGGGGAAACGCCTGGTATCTTTATAGTCCTGTCGGGTTTCGCCACCTCTGACTTGAGCGTCGATTTTTGT
GATGCTCGTCAGGGGGGCGGAGCCTATGGAAAAACGCCAGCAACGCGGCCTTTTTACGGTTCCTGGCCTT
TTGCTGGCCTTTTGCTCACATGTTCTTTCCTGCGTTATCCCCTGATTCTGTGGATAACCGTATTACCGCC
TTTGAGTGAGCTGATACCGCTCGCCGCAGCCGAACGACCGAGCGCAGCGAGTCAGTGAGCGAGGAAGCGG
AAG
