>Addgene plasmid #62690 | pATM (pKD-G11) | addgene partial sequence | sequence record 115782 | FLP-rec 5'-TTCGGCTTCTGGCGTGTGAC-3'
ATGCCTTCTTCTTTTTCCTACAGCTCCTGGGCAACGTGCTGGTTATTGTGCTGTCTCATCATTTTGGCAA
AGAATTGGGATCCACCGGTCGCCACCATGGTGAGCAAGGGCGAGGAGGTCATCAAAGAGTTCATGCGCTT
CAAGGTGCGCATGGAGGGCTCCATGAACGGCCACGAGTTCGAGATCGAGGGCGAGGGCGAGGGCCGCCCC
TACGAGGGCACCCAGACCGCCAAGCTGAAGGTGACCAAGGGCGGCCCCCTGCCCTTCGCCTGGGACATCC
TGTCCCCCCAGTTCATGTACGGCTCCAAGGCGTACGTGAAGCACCCCGCCGACATCCCCGATTACAAGAA
GCTGTCCTTCCCCGAGGGCTTCAAGTGGGAGCGCGTGATGAACTTCGAGGAC
