>Addgene plasmid #62690 | pATM (pKD-G11) | addgene partial sequence | sequence record 125189 | 71940-F 5'-TAGTGAGTCGACCAGTGGATC-3'
ATGGCCCAGATCCTGGAGGCTTGCTGAAGGCTGTATGCTGTGTAGTTGTACTCCAGCTTGTGTTTTGGCC
ACTGACTGACACAAGCTGGTACAACTACACAGGACACAAGGCCTGTTACTAGCACTCACATGGAACAAAT
GGCCCAGATCTGGCCGCACTCGAGATATCTAGACCCAGCGGCCGGGGGCGGTGCCCCGCGGTGCGGG
